>Addgene plasmid #98689 | pLD-puro-Cc-PRDX5E80K-VA | addgene full sequence | sequence record 189567 | Addgene NGS Result
AGGTTGCGGGGCGCGGAGGTCTCCAGGAAGGCGGGCACCCCGGCGCGCTCGGCCGCCTCCACTCCGGGGA
GCACGACGGCGCTGCCCAGACCCTTGCCCTGGTGGTCGGGCGAGACGCCGACGGTGGCCAGGAACCACGC
GGGCTCCTTGGGCCGGTGCGGCGCCAGGAGGCCTTCCATCTGTTGCTGCGCGGCCAGCCGGGAACCGCTC
AACTCGGCCATGCGCGGGCCGATCTCGGCGAACACCGCCCCCGCTTCGACGCTCTCCGGCGTGGTCCAGA
CCGCCACCGCGGCGCCGTCGTCCGCGACCCACACCTTGCCGATGTCGAGCCCGACGCGCGTGAGGAAGAG
TTCTTGCAGCTCGGTGACCCGCTCGATGTGGCGGTCCGGATCGACGGTGTGGCGCGTGGCGGGGTAGTCG
GCGAACGCGGCGGCGAGGGTGCGTACGGCCCTGGGGACGTCGTCGCGGGTGGCGAGGCGCACCGTGGGCT
TGTACTCGGTCATGGTAAGCTCCGGTGGATCCCCCTGGGGAGAGAGGTCGGTGATTCGGTCAACGAGGGA
GCCGACTGCCGACGTGCGCTCCGGAGGCTTGCAGAATGCGGAACACCGCGCGGGCAGGAACAGGGCCCAC
ACTACCGCCCCACACCCCGCCTCCCGCACCGCCCCTTCCCGGCCGCTGCTCTCGGCGCGCCCTGCTGAGC
AGCCGCTATTGGCCACAGCCCATCGCGGTCGGCGCGCTGCCATTGCTCCCTGGCGCTGTCCGTCTGCGAG
GGTACTAGTGAGACGTGCGGCTTCCGTTTGTCACGTCCGGCACGCCGCGAACCGCAAGGAACCTTCCCGA
CTTAGGGGCGGAGCAGGAAGCGTCGCCGGGGGGCCCACAAGGGTAGCGGCGAAGATCCGGGTGACGCTGC
GAACGGACGTGAAGAATGTGCGAGACCCAGGGTCGGCGCCGCTGCGTTTCCCGGAACCACGCCCAGAGCA
GCCGCGTCCCTGCGCAAACCCAGGGCTGCCTTGGAAAAGGCGCAACCCCAACCCCCTCGAGCCGCGGCCA
AAGTGGATCTCTGCTGTCCCTGTAATAAACCCGAAAATTTTGAATTTTTGTAATTTGTTTTTGTAATTCT
TTAGTTTGTATGTCTGTTGCTATTATGTCTACTATTCTTTCCCCTGCACTGTACCCCCCAATCCCCCCTT
TTCTTTTAAAATTGTGGATGAATACTGCCATTTGTCTCGAGGTCGAGAATTCGAACTACTTGTCATCGTC
ATCCTTGTAATCGATGTCATGATCTTTATAATCACCGTCATGGTCTTTGTAGTCTCTTCCTGCAGGCCCC
TGAAAGTACAGGTTCTCGCTGCCTCCTCTCCCCTGGAAGTACAGATTTTCTCCTGCAGGGTGATGGTGAT
GGTGATGGCCGCTTCCGCCTTTCTCGAACTGCGGGTGGCTCCAGCTTCCTCCTCCGCTGCCTCCGCCGCT
TCCTCCTCCCTTCTCGAACTGAGGGTGGCTCCAGGCGATCGCCTTGATCACCACGGGGGGCTGGTTCTCG
CCCAGCAGGTTGAACAGCTCTCTGGCGATCGCTCTAGAATCAACCACTTTGTACAAGAAAGTTGGCAAGA
GCTGTGAGATGATATTGGGTGCCAGGCTGCAGGTGAGGCCTGTGCCATCTGGTTCCACATTCAGGGCCTT
CACTATGCCATCCTGTACCACCATGGAGAACCTCTTGAGACGTCGATTCCCAAAGATGGACACCAGCGAA
TCATCTAGTAATAAGTCTGTCTCCTTCCCAAAGGCCCCAGTGGGATCAGCCAGGAGCCGAACCTTGCCTT
CCGCCTTGTGGGCTCGGCCCCACTCGCCAGTCACAAAGGCATCATTAACACTCAGACAGGCCACCACCTG
GACTCCCTTGGCCTTCAGAGCCTCAGCCTGCTCCACAAACCCTGGCAGGTGTGTCTTGGAACATCCAGGG
GTGAAGGCCCCAGGAACTCCAAACAGCACACCCTTCTTGCCCTTGAACAGCTTTGCCAGGTTCACCTTGT
TCCCTGGCTCCCCTTCAAACACCTCCACTGCTGGGATGGCATCTCCCACCTTGATTGGGGCCATGGCTGC
AGCGGCTCTGCTGAAACTGCGGACCCCGCCAGACGCCCACTCTCCTTCACTGCACCGTCTTGCTGCCGCT
GCCGCAGACTGACCGCCGGCCCCACCGACGAGTATATAGCCCGCTGAGCGTCTCAGGGCGCACACGCCAG
CTAGTCCCATGGTGCCAACTTTTTTGTACAAACTTGTACGCGTACAGCGTGGATGGCGTCTCCAGGCGAT
CTGACGGTTCACTAAACGAGCTCTGCTTATATAGACCTCCCACCGTACACGCCTACCGCCCATTTGCGTC
AATGGGGCGGAGTTGTTACGACATTTTGGAAAGTCCCGTTGATTTTGGTGCCAAAACAAACTCCCATTGA
CGTCAATGGGGTGGAGACTTGGAAATCCCCGTGAGTCAAACCGCTATCCACGCCCATTGATGTACTGCCA
AAACCGCATCACCATGGTAATAGCGATGACTAATACGTAGATGTACTGCCAAGTAGGAAAGTCCCATAAG
GTCATGTACTGGGCATAATGCCAGGCGGGCCATTTACCGTCATTGACGTCAATAGGGGGCGTACTTGGCA
TATGATAGTCCATTTTAAAACATAATTTTAAAACTGCAAACTACCCAAGAAATTATTACTTTCTACGTCA
CGTATTTTGTACTAATATCTTTGTGTTTACAGTCAAATTAATTCCAATTATCTCTCTAACAGCCTTGTAT
CGTATATGCAAATATGAAGGAATCATGGGAAATAGGCCCTCGGTGAAGGGGGCGGCCGCTCGAGGCTAGT
CTCGTGATCGATACCGTCGAGATCCGTTCACTAATCGAATGGATCTGTCTCTGTCTCTCTCTCCACCTTC
TTCTTCTATTCCTTCGGGCCTGTCGGGTCCCCTCGGGGTTGGGAGGTGGGTCTGAAACGATAATGGTGAA
TATCCCTGCCTAACTCTATTCACTATAGAAAGTACAGCAAAAACTATTCTTAAACCTACCAAGCCTCCTA
CTATCATTATGAATAATTTTATATACCACAGCCAATTTGTTATGTTAAACCAATTCCACAAACTTGCCCA
TTTATCTAATTCCAATAATTCTTGTTCATTCTTTTCTTGCTGGTTTTGCGATTCTTCAATTAAGGAGTGT
ATTAAGCTTGTGTAATTGTTAATTTCTCTGTCCCACTCCATCCAGGTCGTGTGATTCCAAATCTGTTCCA
GAGATTTATTACTCCAACTAGCATTCCAAGGCACAGCAGTGGTGCAAATGAGTTTTCCAGAGCAACCCCA
AATCCCCAGGAGCTGTTGATCCTTTAGGTATCTTTCCACAGCCAGGATTCTTGCCTGGAGCTGCTTGATG
CCCCAGACTGTGAGTTGCAACAGATGCTGTTGCGCCTCAATAGCCCTCAGCAAATTGTTCTGCTGCTGCA
CTATACCAGACAATAATTGTCTGGCCTGTACCGTCAGCGTCATTGACGCTGCGCCCATAGTGCTTCCTGC
TGCTCCCAAGAACCCAAGGAACAAAGCTCCTATTCCCACTGCTCTTTTTTCTCTCTGCACCACTCTTCTC
TTTGCCTTGGTGGGTGCTACTCCTAATGGTTCAATTTTTACTACTTTATATTTATATAATTCACTTCTCC
AATTGTCCCTCATATCTCCTCCTCCAGGTCTGAAGATCAGCGGCCGCTTGCTGTGCGGTGGTCTTACTTT
TGTTTTGCTCTTCCTCTATCTTGTCTAAAGCTTCCTTGGTGTCTTTTATCTCTATCCTTTGATGCACACA
ATAGAGGGTTGCTACTGTATTATATAATGATCTAAGTTCTTCTGATCCTGTCTGAAGGGATGGTTGTAGC
TGTCCCAGTATTTGTCTACAGCCTTCTGATGTTTCTAACAGGCCAGGATTAACTGCGAATCGTTCTAGCT
CCCTGCTTGCCCATACTATATGTTTTAATTTATATTTTTTCTTTCCCCCTGGCCTTAACCGAATTTTTTC
CCATCGCGATCTAATTCTCCCCCGCTTAATACTGACGCTCTCGCACCCATCTCTCTCCTTCTAGCCTCCG
CTAGTCAAAATTTTTGGCGTACTCACCAGTCGCCGCCCCTCGCCTCTTGCCGTGCGCGCTTCAGCAAGCC
GAGTCCTGCGTCGAGAGAGCTCCTCTGGTTTCCCTTTCGCTTTCAAGTCCCTGTTCGGGCGCCACTGCTA
GAGATTTTCCACACTGACTAAAAGGGTCTGAGGGATCTCTAGTTACCAGAGTCACACAACAGACGGGCAC
ACACTACTTGAAGCACTCAAGGCAAGCTTTATTGAGGCTTAAGCAGTGGGTTCCCTAGTTAGCCAGAGAG
CTCCCAGGCTCAGATCTGGTCTAACCAGAGAGACCCGTTTATGTATCGAGCTAGGCACTTAAATACAATA
TCTCTGCAATGCGGCAATTCAGTGGTTCGTCCAATCCATGTCAGACCCGTCTGTTGCCTTCCTAATAAGG
CACGATCGTACCACCTTACTTCCACCAATCGGCATGCACGGTGCTTTTTCTCTCCTTGTAAGGCATGTTG
CTAACTCATCGTTACCATGTTGCAAGACTACAAGAGTATTGCATAAGACTACATTAAGCTTGCAGCTCCA
GCTTTTGTTCCCTTTAGTGAGGGTTAATTGCGCGCTTGGCGTAATCATGGTCATAGCTGTTTCCTGTGTG
AAATTGTTATCCGCTCACAATTCCACACAACATACGAGCCGGAAGCATAAAGTGTAAAGCCTGGGGTGCC
TAATGAGTGAGCTAACTCACATTAATTGCGTTGCGCTCACTGCCCGCTTTCCAGTCGGGAAACCTGTCGT
GCCAGCTGCATTAATGAATCGGCCAACGCGCGGGGAGAGGCGGTTTGCGTATTGGGCGCTCTTCCGCTTC
CTCGCTCACTGACTCGCTGCGCTCGGTCGTTCGGCTGCGGCGAGCGGTATCAGCTCACTCAAAGGCGGTA
ATACGGTTATCCACAGAATCAGGGGATAACGCAGGAAAGAACATGTGAGCAAAAGGCCAGCAAAAGGCCA
GGAACCGTAAAAAGGCCGCGTTGCTGGCGTTTTTCCATAGGCTCCGCCCCCCTGACGAGCATCACAAAAA
TCGACGCTCAAGTCAGAGGTGGCGAAACCCGACAGGACTATAAAGATACCAGGCGTTTCCCCCTGGAAGC
TCCCTCGTGCGCTCTCCTGTTCCGACCCTGCCGCTTACCGGATACCTGTCCGCCTTTCTCCCTTCGGGAA
GCGTGGCGCTTTCTCATAGCTCACGCTGTAGGTATCTCAGTTCGGTGTAGGTCGTTCGCTCCAAGCTGGG
CTGTGTGCACGAACCCCCCGTTCAGCCCGACCGCTGCGCCTTATCCGGTAACTATCGTCTTGAGTCCAAC
CCGGTAAGACACGACTTATCGCCACTGGCAGCAGCCACTGGTAACAGGATTAGCAGAGCGAGGTATGTAG
GCGGTGCTACAGAGTTCTTGAAGTGGTGGCCTAACTACGGCTACACTAGAAGAACAGTATTTGGTATCTG
CGCTCTGCTGAAGCCAGTTACCTTCGGAAAAAGAGTTGGTAGCTCTTGATCCGGCAAACAAACCACCGCT
GGTAGCGGTGGTTTTTTTGTTTGCAAGCAGCAGATTACGCGCAGAAAAAAAGGATCTCAAGAAGATCCTT
TGATCTTTTCTACGGGGTCTGACGCTCAGTGGAACGAAAACTCACGTTAAGGGATTTTGGTCATGAGATT
ATCAAAAAGGATCTTCACCTAGATCCTTTTAAATTAAAAATGAAGTTTTAAATCAATCTAAAGTATATAT
GAGTAAACTTGGTCTGACAGTTACCAATGCTTAATCAGTGAGGCACCTATCTCAGCGATCTGTCTATTTC
GTTCATCCATAGTTGCCTGACTCCCCGTCGTGTAGATAACTACGATACGGGAGGGCTTACCATCTGGCCC
CAGTGCTGCAATGATACCGCGAGACCCACGCTCACCGGCTCCAGATTTATCAGCAATAAACCAGCCAGCC
GGAAGGGCCGAGCGCAGAAGTGGTCCTGCAACTTTATCCGCCTCCATCCAGTCTATTAATTGTTGCCGGG
AAGCTAGAGTAAGTAGTTCGCCAGTTAATAGTTTGCGCAACGTTGTTGCCATTGCTACAGGCATCGTGGT
GTCACGCTCGTCGTTTGGTATGGCTTCATTCAGCTCCGGTTCCCAACGATCAAGGCGAGTTACATGATCC
CCCATGTTGTGCAAAAAAGCGGTTAGCTCCTTCGGTCCTCCGATCGTTGTCAGAAGTAAGTTGGCCGCAG
TGTTATCACTCATGGTTATGGCAGCACTGCATAATTCTCTTACTGTCATGCCATCCGTAAGATGCTTTTC
TGTGACTGGTGAGTACTCAACCAAGTCATTCTGAGAATAGTGTATGCGGCGACCGAGTTGCTCTTGCCCG
GCGTCAATACGGGATAATACCGCGCCACATAGCAGAACTTTAAAAGTGCTCATCATTGGAAAACGTTCTT
CGGGGCGAAAACTCTCAAGGATCTTACCGCTGTTGAGATCCAGTTCGATGTAACCCACTCGTGCACCCAA
CTGATCTTCAGCATCTTTTACTTTCACCAGCGTTTCTGGGTGAGCAAAAACAGGAAGGCAAAATGCCGCA
AAAAAGGGAATAAGGGCGACACGGAAATGTTGAATACTCATACTCTTCCTTTTTCAATATTATTGAAGCA
TTTATCAGGGTTATTGTCTCATGAGCGGATACATATTTGAATGTATTTAGAAAAATAAACAAATAGGGGT
TCCGCGCACATTTCCCCGAAAAGTGCCACCTAAATTGTAAGCGTTAATATTTTGTTAAAATTCGCGTTAA
ATTTTTGTTAAATCAGCTCATTTTTTAACCAATAGGCCGAAATCGGCAAAATCCCTTATAAATCAAAAGA
ATAGACCGAGATAGGGT
[37 nt withheld, positions 7018-7054]
AAAGAACGTGGACTCCAACGTCAAAGG
[49 nt withheld, positions 7082-7130]
T
[91 nt withheld, positions 7132-7222]
G
[124 nt withheld, positions 7224-7347]
CCCATTCGCCATTCAGGCTGCGCAACTGTTGGGAAGGGCGATCGGTGCGGGCCTCTTCGCTATTACGCCA
GCTGGCGAAAGGGGGATGTGCTGCAAGGCGATTAAGTTGGGTAACGCCAGGGTTTTCCCAGTCACGACGT
TGTAAAACGACGGCCAGTGAGCGCGCGTAATACGACTCACTATAGGGCGAATTGGGTACGTCCCTAGGCC
TCCAAAAAAGCCTCCTCACTACTTCTGGAATAGCTCAGAGGCCGAGGCGGCCTCGGCCTCTGCATAAATA
AAAAAAATTAGTCAGCCATGGGGCGGAGAATGGGCGGAACTGGGCGGAGTTAGGGGCGGGATGGGCGGAG
TTAGGGGCGGGATAGCTAGAGCCAGACATGATAAGATACATTGATGAGTTTGGACAAACCACAACTAGAA
TGCAGTGAAAAAAATGCTTTATTTGTGAAATTTGTGATGCTATTGCTTTATTTGTAACCATTATAAGCTG
CAATAAACAAGTTCCTCTCACTCTCTGATATTCATTTCTTTGCAAGTTATAAATACTGAATAATAAGATG
ACATGAACTACTACTGCTAGAGATTTTCCACACTGACTAAAAGGGTCTGAGGGATCTCTAGTTACCAGAG
TCACACAACAGACGGGCACACACTACTTGAAGCACTCAAGGCAAGCTTTATTGAGGCTTAAGCAGTGGGT
TCCCTAGTTAGCCAGAGAGCTCCCAGGCTCAGATCTGGTCTAACCAGAGAGACCCAGTACAAGCAAAAAG
CAGATCTTGTCTTCGTTGGGAGTGAATTAGCCCTTCCAGTCCCCCCTTTTCTTTTAAAAAGTGGCTAAGA
TCTACAGCTGCCTTGTAAGTCATTGGTCTTAAAGGTACCGATGCATGGGGTCGTGCGCTCCTTTCGGTCG
GGCGCTGCGGGTCGTGGGGCGGGCGTCAGGCACCGGGCTTGCGGGTCATGCACCAGGTGCGCGGTCCTTC
GGGCACCTCGACGTCGGCGGTGACGGTGAAGCCGAGCCGCTCGTAGAAGGGG
Features (pLannotate 1.2.2; 33 found; start..end, strand, type, name):
    525..1035    -  promoter       hPGK promoter: human phosphoglycerate kinase 1 promoter
   1084..1201    -  misc_feature   cPPT/CTS: central polypurine tract and central termination sequence of HIV-1
   1249..1314    -  CDS            3xFLAG: three tandem FLAG® epitope tags, followed by an enterokinase cleavage site
   1389..1407    -  CDS            7xHis (fragment): 6xHis affinity tag
   1424..1443    -  CDS            Strep-Tag II (fragment): peptide that binds Strep-Tactin®, an engineered form of streptavidin
   1584..1601    +  protein_bind   attB2 (fragment): mutant version of attB; core recombination site for the Gateway® BP reaction BP Clonase™
   1609..2250    -  CDS            PRDX5: PRDX5_HUMAN - Also known as ACR1. Experimental evidence at protein level: Swiss-Prot protein existence level 1. Thiol-specific peroxidase that catalyzes the reduction of hydrogen peroxide and organic hydroperoxides to water and alcohols, respectively. Plays a role in cell protection against oxidative stress by detoxifying peroxides and as sensor of hydrogen peroxide-mediated signaling events. From Homo sapiens (Human).
   2259..2276    -  protein_bind   attB1 (fragment): mutant version of attB; core recombination site for the Gateway® BP reaction BP Clonase™
   2329..2532    -  promoter       CMV promoter: human cytomegalovirus (CMV) immediate early promoter
   2533..2667    -  enhancer       CMV enhancer (fragment): human cytomegalovirus immediate early enhancer; contains an 18-bp deletion relative to the standard CMV enhancer
   2658..2841    -  promoter       U6 promoter (fragment): RNA polymerase III promoter for human U6 snRNA
   2891..2991    -  CDS            Rev (fragment): human immunodeficiency virus 1 (HIV-1) Rev protein; rev; enhances nuclear export of unspliced and incompletely spliced viral mRNAs
   3368..3601    -  misc_feature   RRE: The Rev response element (RRE) of HIV-1 allows for Rev-dependent mRNA export from the nucleus to the cytoplasm.
   3747..4110    -  CDS            HIV-1 gag (fragment): gag protein from human immunodeficiency virus 1; gag
   4094..4219    -  misc_feature   HIV-1 Ψ: packaging signal of human immunodeficiency virus type 1
   4266..4446    -  LTR            5' LTR (truncated): truncated 5' long terminal repeat (LTR) from HIV-1
   4447..4673    -  promoter       RSV promoter: Rous sarcoma virus enhancer/promoter
   4701..4719    -  promoter       T3 promoter: promoter for bacteriophage T3 RNA polymerase
   4764..4780    -  protein_bind   lac operator: The lac repressor binds to the lac operator to inhibit transcription in E. coli. This inhibition can be relieved by adding lactose or isopropyl-β-D-thiogalactopyranoside (IPTG). lac repressor encoded by lacI
   4788..4818    -  promoter       lac promoter: promoter for the E. coli lac operon
   4833..4854    -  protein_bind   CAP binding site: CAP binding activates transcription in the presence of cAMP. E. coli catabolite activator protein
   4867..4959    -  CDS            lacI (fragment): lac repressor; lacI; The lac repressor binds to the lac operator to inhibit transcription in E. coli. This inhibition can be relieved by adding lactose or isopropyl-β-D-thiogalactopyranoside (IPTG).
   5142..5730    -  rep_origin     ori: high-copy-number ColE1/pMB1/pBR322/pUC origin of replication
   5901..6761    -  CDS            AmpR: β-lactamase; bla; confers resistance to ampicillin, carbenicillin, and related antibiotics
   6762..6866    -  promoter       AmpR promoter: bla
   6919..7347    -  rep_origin     f1 ori (sequence partly withheld): f1 bacteriophage origin of replication; arrow indicates direction of (+) strand synthesis
   7352..7507    -  CDS            lacZα (fragment): LacZα fragment of β-galactosidase; lacZ fragment
   7515..7533    +  promoter       T7 promoter: promoter for bacteriophage T7 RNA polymerase
   7554..7689    -  rep_origin     SV40 ori: SV40 origin of replication
   7729..7850    -  polyA_signal   SV40 poly(A) signal: SV40 polyadenylation signal
   7922..8155    -  LTR            3' LTR (ΔU3): self-inactivating 3' long terminal repeat (LTR) from HIV-1
   8157..8240    -  CDS            nef (fragment): NEF_HV1Z2 - Experimental evidence at protein level: Swiss-Prot protein existence level 1. Extracellular Nef protein targets CD4(+) T-lymphocytes for apoptosis by interacting with CXCR4 surface receptors. From Human immunodeficiency virus type 1 group M subtype D (isolate Z2/CDC-Z34) (HIV-1).
   8283..503     -  CDS            PuroR (across the origin): puromycin N-acetyltransferase; pac from Streptomyces alboniger; confers resistance to puromycin
