[The description below was written by a language model from this plasmid's Addgene catalogue record and pLannotate feature annotations shown in this document.]
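Description:
pLD-puro-Cc-PRDX5E80K-VA is a lentiviral mammalian expression plasmid built on the pLD-puro-CcVA Gateway destination backbone, designed to express a C-terminally tagged E80K mutant of human peroxiredoxin 5 (PRDX5). In bacteria it is maintained through a high-copy ColE1/pUC-type origin and selected with ampicillin via the β-lactamase gene. An f1 origin and remnants of a cloning-vector lac/lacZα region, flanked by T3 and T7 promoters, are also annotated. The viral portion has a third-generation, self-inactivating layout. An RSV promoter drives a truncated HIV-1 5' LTR, followed by the Ψ packaging signal with a partial gag sequence, the Rev response element and a cPPT/CTS element. It ends with a ΔU3 3' LTR followed by an SV40 polyadenylation signal and SV40 origin.

The payload sits between the LTRs. A CMV enhancer/promoter drives the 642 bp PRDX5 open reading frame, which is flanked by attB1 and attB2 fragments left by Gateway recombination; the ORF derives from a Mammalian Gene Collection ORFeome clone. PRDX5 is a thiol-specific peroxidase that detoxifies hydrogen peroxide and organic hydroperoxides. The insert is fused at its C terminus to the VA tag, a composite described by the depositor as a Beacon peptide, two Strep-tag II copies, 6xHis, two TEV protease sites and 3xFLAG, which allows sequential affinity purification and epitope detection. Downstream, an hPGK promoter drives puromycin N-acetyltransferase for selection of transduced cells. A U6 promoter fragment is annotated upstream of the CMV enhancer, but the record assigns it no function. The construct suits stable expression of the mutant protein in mammalian cells, and the associated study mapped human mitochondrial protein interactions.
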