Addgene plasmid #98689: pLD-puro-Cc-PRDX5E80K-VA
Purpose: Lentiviral expression of human PRDX5-E80K in mammalian cells
Depositing lab: Mohan Babu. Depositing organization: University of Regina. Publication: A Map of Human Mitochondrial Protein Interactions Linked to Neurodegeneration Reveals New Mechanisms of Redox Homeostasis and NF-kappaB Signaling. Malty RH, Aoki H, Kumar A, Phanse S, Amin S, Zhang Q, Minic Z, Goebels F, Musso G, Wu Z, Abou-Tok H, Meyer M, Deineko V, Kassir S, Sidhu V, Jessulat M, Scott NE, Xiong X, Vlasblom J, Prasad B, Foster LJ, Alberio T, Garavaglia B, Yu H, Bader GD, Nakamura K, Parkinson J, Babu M. Cell Syst. 2017 Nov 7. pii: S2405-4712(17)30447-7. doi: 10.1016/j.cels.2017.10.010. PubMed 29128334.
Backbone
  Vector backbone: pLD-puro-CcVA (Addgene plasmid #24588)
  Vector type: Mammalian Expression, Lentiviral
  Selectable markers: Puromycin
Growth in bacteria
  Bacterial resistance: Ampicillin, 100 μg/mL
  Growth temperature: 30°C
  Growth strain: NEB Stable
  Copy number: High Copy
Gene/Insert
  Gene/Insert name: PRDX5 (alt name: Peroxiredoxin5)
  Species: H. sapiens (human)
  Insert size (bp): 642
  Mutation: E80K
  GenBank ID: NM_012094.4
  Entrez Gene: PRDX5 (a.k.a. ACR1, AOEB166, B166, HEL-S-55, PLP, PMP20, PRDX6, PRXV, SBBI10, prx-V)
  Promoter: CMV
  Tag / fusion protein: VA tag (C terminal on insert)
  Cloning method: Gateway Cloning
  Sequencing primers: 5′ CMV-F; 3′ hPGK_R [5'-ccttggaaaaggcgcaacc-3']
Resource information
  A portion of this plasmid was derived from a plasmid made by: The Mammalian Gene Collection team, ORFeome available from Harvard Plasmid ID, clone HsCD00366825
Terms and licenses: Academic/Nonprofit Terms; Industry Terms: Not Available to Industry
Depositor comments: The C terminus VA tag (C terminal on the tagged protein) consists of the following features: Beacon tag [ELFNLLGENQPPVVIK] - 2XStrepII - 6XHis - 2XTEV - 3XFlag
How to cite: pLD-puro-Cc-PRDX5E80K-VA was a gift from Mohan Babu (Addgene plasmid # 98689 ; http://n2t.net/addgene:98689 ; RRID:Addgene_98689)
