>Addgene plasmid #98689 | pLD-puro-Cc-PRDX5E80K-VA | depositor partial sequence | sequence record 181486 | CMV-F
ATGGGACTAGCTGGCGTGTGCGCCCTGAGACGCTCAGCGGGCTATATACTCGTCGGTGGGGCCGGCGGTC
AGTCTGCGGCAGCGGCAGCAAGACGGTGCAGTGAAGGAGAGTGGGCGTCTGGCGGGGTCCGCAGTTTCAG
CAGAGCCGCTGCAGCCATGGCCCCAATCAAGGTGGGAGATGCCATCCCAGCAGTGGAGGTGTTTGAAGGG
GAGCCAGGGAACAAGGTGAACCTGGCAAAGCTGTTCAAGGGCAAGAAGGGTGTGCTGTTTGGAGTTCCTG
GGGCCTTCACCCCTGGATGTTCCAAGACACACCTGCCAGGGTTTGTGGAGCAGGCTGAGGCTCTGAAGGC
CAAGGGAGTCCAGGTGGTGGCCTGTCTGAGTGTTAATGATGCCTTTGTGACTGGCGAGTGGGGCCGAGCC
CACAAGGCGGAAGGCAAGGTTCGGCTCCTGGCTGATCCCACTGGGGCCTTTGGGAAGGAGACAGACTTAT
TACTAGATGATTCGCTGGTGTCCATCTTTGGGAATCGACGTCTCAAGAGGTTCTCCATGGTGGTACAGGA
TGGCATAGTGAAGGCCCTGAATGTGGAACCAGATGGCACAGGCCTCACCTGCAGCCTGGCACCCAATATC
ATCTCACAGCTC
